Addgene plasmid #114419: EB3-eGFP-2xC2-iLID
Purpose: anchor iLID domain to plasma membrane with slower diffusion
Depositing lab: Dorus Gadella. Depositing organization: University of Amsterdam. Publication: Increasing spatial resolution of photoregulated GTPases through immobilized peripheral membrane proteins. Van Geel O, Hartsuiker R, Gadella TWJ. Small GTPases. 2018 Sep 5:1-10. doi: 10.1080/21541248.2018.1507411. PubMed 30182785.
Backbone
  Vector backbone: pEGFP-C1
  Vector type: Mammalian Expression
Growth in bacteria
  Bacterial resistance: Kanamycin, 50 μg/mL
  Growth temperature: 37°C
  Growth strain: DH5alpha
  Copy number: High Copy
Gene/Insert
  Gene/Insert name: iLID domain
  Species: Synthetic
  Promoter: CMV
  Tag / fusion protein: eGFP (N terminal on backbone)
  Cloning method: Restriction Enzyme; 5′ cloning site unknown (unknown if destroyed)
Terms and licenses: Academic/Nonprofit Terms; Industry Terms: Not Available to Industry
How to cite: EB3-eGFP-2xC2-iLID was a gift from Dorus Gadella (Addgene plasmid # 114419 ; http://n2t.net/addgene:114419 ; RRID:Addgene_114419)
