[The description below was written by a language model from this plasmid's Addgene catalogue record and pLannotate feature annotations shown in this document.]
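Description:
EB3-eGFP-2xC2-iLID is a mammalian expression plasmid of about 7 kb built on the pEGFP-C1 backbone. It is propagated in E. coli from a high-copy ColE1/pUC-type origin under kanamycin selection. The NeoR/KanR gene (Tn5 aminoglycoside phosphotransferase) sits behind tandem bacterial (bla-type) and SV40 early promoters and is followed by an HSV TK polyadenylation signal. It therefore provides kanamycin resistance in bacteria and could in principle support G418 selection in mammalian cells. An f1 origin is also present, as are short annotated fragments (ble, bGH poly(A), SV40 large T antigen) that appear to be backbone remnants rather than functional parts.

The payload is a single fusion open reading frame driven by the CMV immediate-early enhancer/promoter and terminated by the SV40 poly(A) signal. In order, the annotation shows human MAPRE3 (EB3, a microtubule plus-end tracking protein), a short multiple cloning site remnant, EGFP, and a roughly 1 kb region matching bovine MFGE8 (lactadherin). The MFGE8 region corresponds to the "2xC2" in the name, presumably two copies of the phosphatidylserine-binding C2 domain. The final segment was labelled miniSOG by the annotation tool. miniSOG is a LOV2-derived flavoprotein, so this hit most likely reflects homology to the LOV2-based iLID domain listed as the synthetic insert, not a true miniSOG reporter.

The stated purpose is to anchor iLID at the plasma membrane with slower diffusion. iLID is the light-switchable half of an optogenetic dimerisation system that recruits a partner protein on blue-light illumination. Tethering it through lipid-binding C2 domains together with the EB3 moiety is meant to restrict lateral spreading. This sharpens the spatial resolution of light-induced recruitment, and the associated work applied it to photoregulated small GTPases. EGFP allows the anchor's localisation to be visualised.
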