Features (pLannotate 1.2.2; 17 found; start..end, strand, type, name):
     61..364     +  enhancer       CMV enhancer: human cytomegalovirus immediate early enhancer
    365..568     +  promoter       CMV promoter: human cytomegalovirus (CMV) immediate early promoter
    597..1439    +  CDS            MAPRE3: MARE3_HUMAN - Experimental evidence at protein level: Swiss-Prot protein existence level 1. Plus-end tracking protein (+TIP) that binds to the plus-end of microtubules and regulates the dynamics of the microtubule cytoskeleton. Promotes microtubule growth. May be involved in spindle function by stabilizing microtubules and anchoring them at centrosomes. Also acts as a regulator of minus-end microtubule organization: interacts with the complex formed by AKAP9 and PDE4DIP, leading to recruit CAMSAP2 to the Golgi apparatus, thereby tethering non- centrosomal minus-end microtubules to the Golgi, a
   1440..1492    +  misc_feature   MCS: multiple cloning site
   1506..2222    +  CDS            EGFP: EGFP is a basic (constitutively fluorescent) green fluorescent protein published in 1996, derived from Aequorea victoria. It is reported to be a rapidly-maturing weak dimer with moderate acid sensitivity.
   2229..3197    +  CDS            MFGE8 (fragment) (sequence partly withheld): MFGM_BOVIN - Experimental evidence at protein level: Swiss-Prot protein existence level 1. Contributes to phagocytic removal of apoptotic cells in many tissues. Plays an important role in the maintenance of intestinal epithelial homeostasis and the promotion of mucosal healing. Promotes VEGF-dependent neovascularization (By similarity). Specific ligand for the alpha-v/beta-3 and alpha-v/beta-5 receptors. Also binds to phosphatidylserine-enriched cell surfaces in a receptor-independent manner. Zona pellucida-binding protein which may play a role in gamete interaction. From Bos taurus (Bovine).
   3243..3560    +  CDS            miniSOG: miniSOG is a basic (constitutively fluorescent) cyan fluorescent protein published in 2011, derived from Arabidopsis thaliana. It requires the cofactor flavin for fluorescence.
   3687..3770    +  CDS            large T antigen (fragment): large T antigen from SV40 (simian virus 40)
   3793..3914    +  polyA_signal   SV40 poly(A) signal: SV40 polyadenylation signal
   3948..4376    -  rep_origin     f1 ori (sequence partly withheld): f1 bacteriophage origin of replication; arrow indicates direction of (+) strand synthesis
   4403..4507    +  promoter       AmpR promoter: bla
   4509..4866    +  promoter       SV40 promoter: SV40 enhancer and early promoter
   4901..5695    +  CDS            NeoR/KanR: aminoglycoside phosphotransferase from Tn5; aph(3')-II (or nptII); confers resistance to neomycin, kanamycin, and G418 (Geneticin®)
   5716..5868    +  CDS            ble (fragment): BLE_KLEPN - Experimental evidence at protein level: Swiss-Prot protein existence level 1. Binding protein with a strong affinity to the bleomycin family of antibiotics. Binds to CL990; an antimitotic-antibiotic compound. From Klebsiella pneumoniae.
   5927..5974    +  polyA_signal   HSV TK poly(A) signal: herpes simplex virus thymidine kinase polyadenylation signal (Cole and Stacy, 1985)
   6065..6081    -  polyA_signal   bGH poly(A) signal (fragment): bovine growth hormone polyadenylation signal
   6303..6891    +  rep_origin     ori: high-copy-number ColE1/pMB1/pBR322/pUC origin of replication
>Addgene plasmid #114419 | EB3-eGFP-2xC2-iLID | depositor full sequence | sequence record 215993 | Full Sequence
TAGTTATTAATAGTAATCAATTACGGGGTCATTAGTTCATAGCCCATATATGGAGTTCCGCGTTACATAA
CTTACGGTAAATGGCCCGCCTGGCTGACCGCCCAACGACCCCCGCCCATTGACGTCAATAATGACGTATG
TTCCCATAGTAACGCCAATAGGGACTTTCCATTGACGTCAATGGGTGGAGTATTTACGGTAAACTGCCCA
CTTGGCAGTACATCAAGTGTATCATATGCCAAGTACGCCCCCTATTGACGTCAATGACGGTAAATGGCCC
GCCTGGCATTATGCCCAGTACATGACCTTATGGGACTTTCCTACTTGGCAGTACATCTACGTATTAGTCA
TCGCTATTACCATGGTGATGCGGTTTTGGCAGTACATCAATGGGCGTGGATAGCGGTTTGACTCACGGGG
ATTTCCAAGTCTCCACCCCATTGACGTCAATGGGAGTTTGTTTTGGCACCAAAATCAACGGGACTTTCCA
AAATGTCGTAACAACTCCGCCCCATTGACGCAAATGGGCGGTAGGCGTGTACGGTGGGAGGTCTATATAA
GCAGAGCTGGTTTAGTGAACCGTCAGATCCGCTAGCATGGCCGTCAATGTGTACTCCACATCTGTGACCA
GTGAAAATCTGAGTCGCCATGATATGCTTGCATGGGTCAACGACTCCCTGCACCTCAACTATACCAAGAT
AGAACAGCTTTGTTCAGGGGCAGCCTACTGCCAGTTCATGGACATGCTCTTCCCCGGCTGTGTGCACTTG
AGGAAAGTGAAGTTCCAGGCCAAACTAGAGCATGAATACATCCACAACTTCAAGGTGCTGCAAGCAGCTT
TCAAGAAGATGGGTGTTGACAAAATCATTCCTGTAGAGAAATTAGTGAAAGGAAAATTCCAAGATAATTT
TGAGTTTATTCAGTGGTTTAAGAAATTCTTTGACGCAAACTATGATGGAAAGGATTACAACCCTCTGCTG
GCGCGGCAGGGCCAGGACGTAGCGCCACCTCCTAACCCAGGTGATCAGATCTTCAACAAATCCAAGAAAC
TCATTGGCACAGCAGTTCCACAGAGGACGTCCCCCACAGGCCCAAAAAACATGCAGACCTCTGGCCGGCT
GAGCAATGTGGCCCCCCCCTGCATTCTCCGGAAGAATCCTCCATCAGCCCGAAATGGCGGCCATGAGACT
GATGCCCAAATTCTTGAACTCAACCAACAGCTGGTGGACTTGAAGCTGACAGTGGATGGGCTGGAGAAGG
AACGTGACTTCTACTTCAGCAAACTTCGTGACATCGAGCTCATCTGCCAGGAGCATGAAAGTGAAAACAG
CCCTGTTATCTCAGGCATCATTGGCATCCTCTATGCCACAGAGGAAGGATTCGCACCCCCTGAGGACGAT
GAGATTGAAGAGCATCAACAAGAAGACCAGGACGAGTACCTCGAGCTCAAGCTTCGAATTCTGCAGTCGA
CGGTACCGCGGGCCCGGGATCCACCGGTCGCCACCATGGTGAGCAAGGGCGAGGAGCTGTTCACCGGGGT
GGTGCCCATCCTGGTCGAGCTGGACGGCGACGTAAACGGCCACAAGTTCAGCGTGTCCGGCGAGGGCGAG
GGCGATGCCACCTACGGCAAGCTGACCCTGAAGTTCATCTGCACCACCGGCAAGCTGCCCGTGCCCTGGC
CCACCCTCGTGACCACCCTGACCTACGGCGTGCAGTGCTTCAGCCGCTACCCCGACCACATGAAGCAGCA
CGACTTCTTCAAGTCCGCCATGCCCGAAGGCTACGTCCAGGAGCGCACCATCTTCTTCAAGGACGACGGC
AACTACAAGACCCGCGCCGAGGTGAAGTTCGAGGGCGACACCCTGGTGAACCGCATCGAGCTGAAGGGCA
TCGACTTCAAGGAGGACGGCAACATCCTGGGGCACAAGCTGGAGTACAACTACAACAGCCACAACGTCTA
TATCATGGCCGACAAGCAGAAGAACGGCATCAAGGTGAACTTCAAGATCCGCCACAACATCGAGGACGGC
AGCGTGCAGCTCGCCGACCACTACCAGCAGAACACCCCCATCGGCGACGGCCCCGTGCTGCTGCCCGACA
ACCACTACCTGAGCACCCAGTCCGCCCTGAGCAAAGACCCCAACGAGAAGCGCGATCACATGGTCCTGCT
GGAGTTCGTGACCGCCGCCGGGATCACTCTCGGCATGGACGAGCTGTACAAGTCCGGAAGTAGT
[474 nt withheld, positions 2235-2708]
GGTAAGCTTAGATCT
[474 nt withheld, positions 2724-3197]
TATGAATTCAGCATGGGGGAGTTTCTGGCAACCACACTGGAACGGATCGAGAAAAATTTCGTGATTACTG
ATCCGAGACTGCCTGACAACCCAATCATTTTTGCGAGCGATTCCTTCCTGCAGCTGACAGAATATTCTCG
GGAAGAGATCCTGGGGCGCAATTGCCGTTTTCTGCAGGGACCCGAGACAGACCGTGCCACTGTTCGGAAA
ATCAGAGATGCTATTGACAACCAGACTGAAGTGACCGTTCAGCTGATCAATTATACCAAGAGCGGCAAGA
AGTTCTGGAACGTGTTCCACCTGCAGCCGATGCGCGATTATAAGGGCGACGTCCAGTACTTCATTGGCGT
GCAGCTGGATGGCACCGAACGTCTTCATGGCGCCGCTGAGCGTGAGGCGGTCTGCCTGATCAAAAAGACA
GCCTTTCAGATTGCTGAGGCAGCGAACGACGAAAATTACTTTGGTACAAGTAAAGCGGCCGCGACTCTAG
ATCATAATCAGCCATACCACATTTGTAGAGGTTTTACTTGCTTTAAAAAACCTCCCACACCTCCCCCTGA
ACCTGAAACATAAAATGAATGCAATTGTTGTTGTTAACTTGTTTATTGCAGCTTATAATGGTTACAAATA
AAGCAATAGCATCACAAATTTCACAAATAAAGCATTTTTTTCACTGCATTCTAGTTGTGGTTTGTCCAAA
CTCATCAATGTATCTTAAGGCGTAAATTGTAAGCGTTAATATTTTGTTAAAATTCGCGTTAAATTTTTGT
TAAATCAGCTCATTTTTTAACCAATAGGCCGAAATCGGCAAAATCCCTTATAAATCAAAAGAATAGACCG
AGATAGGGT
[37 nt withheld, positions 4047-4083]
AAAGAACGTGGACTCCAACGTCAAAGG
[49 nt withheld, positions 4111-4159]
T
[91 nt withheld, positions 4161-4251]
G
[124 nt withheld, positions 4253-4376]
CAGGTGGCACTTTTCGGGGAAATGTGCGCGGAACCCCTATTTGTTTATTTTTCTAAATACATTCAAATAT
GTATCCGCTCATGAGACAATAACCCTGATAAATGCTTCAATAATATTGAAAAAGGAAGAGTCCTGAGGCG
GAAAGAACCAGCTGTGGAATGTGTGTCAGTTAGGGTGTGGAAAGTCCCCAGGCTCCCCAGCAGGCAGAAG
TATGCAAAGCATGCATCTCAATTAGTCAGCAACCAGGTGTGGAAAGTCCCCAGGCTCCCCAGCAGGCAGA
AGTATGCAAAGCATGCATCTCAATTAGTCAGCAACCATAGTCCCGCCCCTAACTCCGCCCATCCCGCCCC
TAACTCCGCCCAGTTCCGCCCATTCTCCGCCCCATGGCTGACTAATTTTTTTTATTTATGCAGAGGCCGA
GGCCGCCTCGGCCTCTGAGCTATTCCAGAAGTAGTGAGGAGGCTTTTTTGGAGGCCTAGGCTTTTGCAAA
GATCGATCAAGAGACAGGATGAGGATCGTTTCGCATGATTGAACAAGATGGATTGCACGCAGGTTCTCCG
GCCGCTTGGGTGGAGAGGCTATTCGGCTATGACTGGGCACAACAGACAATCGGCTGCTCTGATGCCGCCG
TGTTCCGGCTGTCAGCGCAGGGGCGCCCGGTTCTTTTTGTCAAGACCGACCTGTCCGGTGCCCTGAATGA
ACTGCAAGACGAGGCAGCGCGGCTATCGTGGCTGGCCACGACGGGCGTTCCTTGCGCAGCTGTGCTCGAC
GTTGTCACTGAAGCGGGAAGGGACTGGCTGCTATTGGGCGAAGTGCCGGGGCAGGATCTCCTGTCATCTC
ACCTTGCTCCTGCCGAGAAAGTATCCATCATGGCTGATGCAATGCGGCGGCTGCATACGCTTGATCCGGC
TACCTGCCCATTCGACCACCAAGCGAAACATCGCATCGAGCGAGCACGTACTCGGATGGAAGCCGGTCTT
GTCGATCAGGATGATCTGGACGAAGAGCATCAGGGGCTCGCGCCAGCCGAACTGTTCGCCAGGCTCAAGG
CGAGCATGCCCGACGGCGAGGATCTCGTCGTGACCCATGGCGATGCCTGCTTGCCGAATATCATGGTGGA
AAATGGCCGCTTTTCTGGATTCATCGACTGTGGCCGGCTGGGTGTGGCGGACCGCTATCAGGACATAGCG
TTGGCTACCCGTGATATTGCTGAAGAGCTTGGCGGCGAATGGGCTGACCGCTTCCTCGTGCTTTACGGTA
TCGCCGCTCCCGATTCGCAGCGCATCGCCTTCTATCGCCTTCTTGACGAGTTCTTCTGAGCGGGACTCTG
GGGTTCGAAATGACCGACCAAGCGACGCCCAACCTGCCATCACGAGATTTCGATTCCACCGCCGCCTTCT
ATGAAAGGTTGGGCTTCGGAATCGTTTTCCGGGACGCCGGCTGGATGATCCTCCAGCGCGGGGATCTCAT
GCTGGAGTTCTTCGCCCACCCTAGGGGGAGGCTAACTGAAACACGGAAGGAGACAATACCGGAAGGAACC
CGCGCTATGACGGCAATAAAAAGACAGAATAAAACGCACGGTGTTGGGTCGTTTGTTCATAAACGCGGGG
TTCGGTCCCAGGGCTGGCACTCTGTCGATACCCCACCGAGACCCCATTGGGGCCAATACGCCCGCGTTTC
TTCCTTTTCCCCACCCCACCCCCCAAGTTCGGGTGAAGGCCCAGGGCTCGCAGCCAACGTCGGGGCGGCA
GGCCCTGCCATAGCCTCAGGTTACTCATATATACTTTAGATTGATTTAAAACTTCATTTTTAATTTAAAA
GGATCTAGGTGAAGATCCTTTTTGATAATCTCATGACCAAAATCCCTTAACGTGAGTTTTCGTTCCACTG
AGCGTCAGACCCCGTAGAAAAGATCAAAGGATCTTCTTGAGATCCTTTTTTTCTGCGCGTAATCTGCTGC
TTGCAAACAAAAAAACCACCGCTACCAGCGGTGGTTTGTTTGCCGGATCAAGAGCTACCAACTCTTTTTC
CGAAGGTAACTGGCTTCAGCAGAGCGCAGATACCAAATACTGTCCTTCTAGTGTAGCCGTAGTTAGGCCA
CCACTTCAAGAACTCTGTAGCACCGCCTACATACCTCGCTCTGCTAATCCTGTTACCAGTGGCTGCTGCC
AGTGGCGATAAGTCGTGTCTTACCGGGTTGGACTCAAGACGATAGTTACCGGATAAGGCGCAGCGGTCGG
GCTGAACGGGGGGTTCGTGCACACAGCCCAGCTTGGAGCGAACGACCTACACCGAACTGAGATACCTACA
GCGTGAGCTATGAGAAAGCGCCACGCTTCCCGAAGGGAGAAAGGCGGACAGGTATCCGGTAAGCGGCAGG
GTCGGAACAGGAGAGCGCACGAGGGAGCTTCCAGGGGGAAACGCCTGGTATCTTTATAGTCCTGTCGGGT
TTCGCCACCTCTGACTTGAGCGTCGATTTTTGTGATGCTCGTCAGGGGGGCGGAGCCTATGGAAAAACGC
CAGCAACGCGGCCTTTTTACGGTTCCTGGCCTTTTGCTGGCCTTTTGCTCACATGTTCTTTCCTGCGTTA
TCCCCTGATTCTGTGGATAACCGTATTACCGCCATGCAT
