Features (pLannotate 1.2.2; 17 found; start..end, strand, type, name):
     61..364     +  enhancer       CMV enhancer: human cytomegalovirus immediate early enhancer
    365..568     +  promoter       CMV promoter: human cytomegalovirus (CMV) immediate early promoter
    597..1439    +  CDS            MAPRE3: MARE3_HUMAN - Experimental evidence at protein level: Swiss-Prot protein existence level 1. Plus-end tracking protein (+TIP) that binds to the plus-end of microtubules and regulates the dynamics of the microtubule cytoskeleton. Promotes microtubule growth. May be involved in spindle function by stabilizing microtubules and anchoring them at centrosomes. Also acts as a regulator of minus-end microtubule organization: interacts with the complex formed by AKAP9 and PDE4DIP, leading to recruit CAMSAP2 to the Golgi apparatus, thereby tethering non- centrosomal minus-end microtubules to the Golgi, a
   1440..1492    +  misc_feature   MCS: multiple cloning site
   1506..2222    +  CDS            EGFP: EGFP is a basic (constitutively fluorescent) green fluorescent protein published in 1996, derived from Aequorea victoria. It is reported to be a rapidly-maturing weak dimer with moderate acid sensitivity.
   2229..3197    +  CDS            MFGE8 (fragment) (sequence partly withheld): MFGM_BOVIN - Experimental evidence at protein level: Swiss-Prot protein existence level 1. Contributes to phagocytic removal of apoptotic cells in many tissues. Plays an important role in the maintenance of intestinal epithelial homeostasis and the promotion of mucosal healing. Promotes VEGF-dependent neovascularization (By similarity). Specific ligand for the alpha-v/beta-3 and alpha-v/beta-5 receptors. Also binds to phosphatidylserine-enriched cell surfaces in a receptor-independent manner. Zona pellucida-binding protein which may play a role in gamete interaction. From Bos taurus (Bovine).
   3243..3560    +  CDS            miniSOG: miniSOG is a basic (constitutively fluorescent) cyan fluorescent protein published in 2011, derived from Arabidopsis thaliana. It requires the cofactor flavin for fluorescence.
   3687..3770    +  CDS            large T antigen (fragment): large T antigen from SV40 (simian virus 40)
   3793..3914    +  polyA_signal   SV40 poly(A) signal: SV40 polyadenylation signal
   3948..4376    -  rep_origin     f1 ori (sequence partly withheld): f1 bacteriophage origin of replication; arrow indicates direction of (+) strand synthesis
   4403..4507    +  promoter       AmpR promoter: bla
   4509..4866    +  promoter       SV40 promoter: SV40 enhancer and early promoter
   4901..5695    +  CDS            NeoR/KanR: aminoglycoside phosphotransferase from Tn5; aph(3')-II (or nptII); confers resistance to neomycin, kanamycin, and G418 (Geneticin®)
   5716..5868    +  CDS            ble (fragment): BLE_KLEPN - Experimental evidence at protein level: Swiss-Prot protein existence level 1. Binding protein with a strong affinity to the bleomycin family of antibiotics. Binds to CL990; an antimitotic-antibiotic compound. From Klebsiella pneumoniae.
   5927..5974    +  polyA_signal   HSV TK poly(A) signal: herpes simplex virus thymidine kinase polyadenylation signal (Cole and Stacy, 1985)
   6065..6081    -  polyA_signal   bGH poly(A) signal (fragment): bovine growth hormone polyadenylation signal
   6303..6891    +  rep_origin     ori: high-copy-number ColE1/pMB1/pBR322/pUC origin of replication
>Addgene plasmid #114419 | EB3-eGFP-2xC2-iLID | addgene full sequence | sequence record 224714 | Addgene NGS Result
TAGTTATTAATAGTAATCAATTACGGGGTCATTAGTTCATAGCCCATATATGGAGTTCCGCGTTACATAA
CTTACGGTAAATGGCCCGCCTGGCTGACCGCCCAACGACCCCCGCCCATTGACGTCAATAATGACGTATG
TTCCCATAGTAACGCCAATAGGGACTTTCCATTGACGTCAATGGGTGGAGTATTTACGGTAAACTGCCCA
CTTGGCAGTACATCAAGTGTATCATATGCCAAGTACGCCCCCTATTGACGTCAATGACGGTAAATGGCCC
GCCTGGCATTATGCCCAGTACATGACCTTATGGGACTTTCCTACTTGGCAGTACATCTACGTATTAGTCA
TCGCTATTACCATGGTGATGCGGTTTTGGCAGTACATCAATGGGCGTGGATAGCGGTTTGACTCACGGGG
ATTTCCAAGTCTCCACCCCATTGACGTCAATGGGAGTTTGTTTTGGCACCAAAATCAACGGGACTTTCCA
AAATGTCGTAACAACTCCGCCCCATTGACGCAAATGGGCGGTAGGCGTGTACGGTGGGAGGTCTATATAA
GCAGAGCTGGTTTAGTGAACCGTCAGATCCGCTAGCATGGCCGTCAATGTGTACTCCACATCTGTGACCA
GTGAAAATCTGAGTCGCCATGATATGCTTGCATGGGTCAACGACTCCCTGCACCTCAACTATACCAAGAT
AGAACAGCTTTGTTCAGGGGCAGCCTACTGCCAGTTCATGGACATGCTCTTCCCCGGCTGTGTGCACTTG
AGGAAAGTGAAGTTCCAGGCCAAACTAGAGCATGAATACATCCACAACTTCAAGGTGCTGCAAGCAGCTT
TCAAGAAGATGGGTGTTGACAAAATCATTCCTGTAGAGAAATTAGTGAAAGGAAAATTCCAAGATAATTT
TGAGTTTATTCAGTGGTTTAAGAAATTCTTTGACGCAAACTATGATGGAAAGGATTACAACCCTCTGCTG
GCGCGGCAGGGCCAGGACGTAGCGCCACCTCCTAACCCAGGTGATCAGATCTTCAACAAATCCAAGAAAC
TCATTGGCACAGCAGTTCCACAGAGGACGTCCCCCACAGGCCCAAAAAACATGCAGACCTCTGGCCGGCT
GAGCAATGTGGCCCCCCCCTGCATTCTCCGGAAGAATCCTCCATCAGCCCGAAATGGCGGCCATGAGACT
GATGCCCAAATTCTTGAACTCAACCAACAGCTGGTGGACTTGAAGCTGACAGTGGATGGGCTGGAGAAGG
AACGTGACTTCTACTTCAGCAAACTTCGTGACATCGAGCTCATCTGCCAGGAGCATGAAAGTGAAAACAG
CCCTGTTATCTCAGGCATCATTGGCATCCTCTATGCCACAGAGGAAGGATTCGCACCCCCTGAGGACGAT
GAGATTGAAGAGCATCAACAAGAAGACCAGGACGAGTACCTCGAGCTCAAGCTTCGAATTCTGCAGTCGA
CGGTACCGCGGGCCCGGGATCCACCGGTCGCCACCATGGTGAGCAAGGGCGAGGAGCTGTTCACCGGGGT
GGTGCCCATCCTGGTCGAGCTGGACGGCGACGTAAACGGCCACAAGTTCAGCGTGTCCGGCGAGGGCGAG
GGCGATGCCACCTACGGCAAGCTGACCCTGAAGTTCATCTGCACCACCGGCAAGCTGCCCGTGCCCTGGC
CCACCCTCGTGACCACCCTGACCTACGGCGTGCAGTGCTTCAGCCGCTACCCCGACCACATGAAGCAGCA
CGACTTCTTCAAGTCCGCCATGCCCGAAGGCTACGTCCAGGAGCGCACCATCTTCTTCAAGGACGACGGC
AACTACAAGACCCGCGCCGAGGTGAAGTTCGAGGGCGACACCCTGGTGAACCGCATCGAGCTGAAGGGCA
TCGACTTCAAGGAGGACGGCAACATCCTGGGGCACAAGCTGGAGTACAACTACAACAGCCACAACGTCTA
TATCATGGCCGACAAGCAGAAGAACGGCATCAAGGTGAACTTCAAGATCCGCCACAACATCGAGGACGGC
AGCGTGCAGCTCGCCGACCACTACCAGCAGAACACCCCCATCGGCGACGGCCCCGTGCTGCTGCCCGACA
ACCACTACCTGAGCACCCAGTCCGCCCTGAGCAAAGACCCCAACGAGAAGCGCGATCACATGGTCCTGCT
GGAGTTCGTGACCGCCGCCGGGATCACTCTCGGCATGGACGAGCTGTACAAGTCCGGAAGTAGT
[474 nt withheld, positions 2235-2708]
GGTAAGCTTAGATCT
[474 nt withheld, positions 2724-3197]
TATGAATTCAGCATGGGGGAGTTTCTGGCAACCACACTGGAACGGATCGAGAAAAATTTCGTGATTACTG
ATCCGAGACTGCCTGACAACCCAATCATTTTTGCGAGCGATTCCTTCCTGCAGCTGACAGAATATTCTCG
GGAAGAGATCCTGGGGCGCAATTGCCGTTTTCTGCAGGGACCCGAGACAGACCGTGCCACTGTTCGGAAA
ATCAGAGATGCTATTGACAACCAGACTGAAGTGACCGTTCAGCTGATCAATTATACCAAGAGCGGCAAGA
AGTTCTGGAACGTGTTCCACCTGCAGCCGATGCGCGATTATAAGGGCGACGTCCAGTACTTCATTGGCGT
GCAGCTGGATGGCACCGAACGTCTTCATGGCGCCGCTGAGCGTGAGGCGGTCTGCCTGATCAAAAAGACA
GCCTTTCAGATTGCTGAGGCAGCGAACGACGAAAATTACTTTGGTACAAGTAAAGCGGCCGCGACTCTAG
ATCATAATCAGCCATACCACATTTGTAGAGGTTTTACTTGCTTTAAAAAACCTCCCACACCTCCCCCTGA
ACCTGAAACATAAAATGAATGCAATTGTTGTTGTTAACTTGTTTATTGCAGCTTATAATGGTTACAAATA
AAGCAATAGCATCACAAATTTCACAAATAAAGCATTTTTTTCACTGCATTCTAGTTGTGGTTTGTCCAAA
CTCATCAATGTATCTTAAGGCGTAAATTGTAAGCGTTAATATTTTGTTAAAATTCGCGTTAAATTTTTGT
TAAATCAGCTCATTTTTTAACCAATAGGCCGAAATCGGCAAAATCCCTTATAAATCAAAAGAATAGACCG
AGATAGGGT
[37 nt withheld, positions 4047-4083]
AAAGAACGTGGACTCCAACGTCAAAGG
[49 nt withheld, positions 4111-4159]
T
[91 nt withheld, positions 4161-4251]
G
[124 nt withheld, positions 4253-4376]
CAGGTGGCACTTTTCGGGGAAATGTGCGCGGAACCCCTATTTGTTTATTTTTCTAAATACATTCAAATAT
GTATCCGCTCATGAGACAATAACCCTGATAAATGCTTCAATAATATTGAAAAAGGAAGAGTCCTGAGGCG
GAAAGAACCAGCTGTGGAATGTGTGTCAGTTAGGGTGTGGAAAGTCCCCAGGCTCCCCAGCAGGCAGAAG
TATGCAAAGCATGCATCTCAATTAGTCAGCAACCAGGTGTGGAAAGTCCCCAGGCTCCCCAGCAGGCAGA
AGTATGCAAAGCATGCATCTCAATTAGTCAGCAACCATAGTCCCGCCCCTAACTCCGCCCATCCCGCCCC
TAACTCCGCCCAGTTCCGCCCATTCTCCGCCCCATGGCTGACTAATTTTTTTTATTTATGCAGAGGCCGA
GGCCGCCTCGGCCTCTGAGCTATTCCAGAAGTAGTGAGGAGGCTTTTTTGGAGGCCTAGGCTTTTGCAAA
GATCGATCAAGAGACAGGATGAGGATCGTTTCGCATGATTGAACAAGATGGATTGCACGCAGGTTCTCCG
GCCGCTTGGGTGGAGAGGCTATTCGGCTATGACTGGGCACAACAGACAATCGGCTGCTCTGATGCCGCCG
TGTTCCGGCTGTCAGCGCAGGGGCGCCCGGTTCTTTTTGTCAAGACCGACCTGTCCGGTGCCCTGAATGA
ACTGCAAGACGAGGCAGCGCGGCTATCGTGGCTGGCCACGACGGGCGTTCCTTGCGCAGCTGTGCTCGAC
GTTGTCACTGAAGCGGGAAGGGACTGGCTGCTATTGGGCGAAGTGCCGGGGCAGGATCTCCTGTCATCTC
ACCTTGCTCCTGCCGAGAAAGTATCCATCATGGCTGATGCAATGCGGCGGCTGCATACGCTTGATCCGGC
TACCTGCCCATTCGACCACCAAGCGAAACATCGCATCGAGCGAGCACGTACTCGGATGGAAGCCGGTCTT
GTCGATCAGGATGATCTGGACGAAGAGCATCAGGGGCTCGCGCCAGCCGAACTGTTCGCCAGGCTCAAGG
CGAGCATGCCCGACGGCGAGGATCTCGTCGTGACCCATGGCGATGCCTGCTTGCCGAATATCATGGTGGA
AAATGGCCGCTTTTCTGGATTCATCGACTGTGGCCGGCTGGGTGTGGCGGACCGCTATCAGGACATAGCG
TTGGCTACCCGTGATATTGCTGAAGAGCTTGGCGGCGAATGGGCTGACCGCTTCCTCGTGCTTTACGGTA
TCGCCGCTCCCGATTCGCAGCGCATCGCCTTCTATCGCCTTCTTGACGAGTTCTTCTGAGCGGGACTCTG
GGGTTCGAAATGACCGACCAAGCGACGCCCAACCTGCCATCACGAGATTTCGATTCCACCGCCGCCTTCT
ATGAAAGGTTGGGCTTCGGAATCGTTTTCCGGGACGCCGGCTGGATGATCCTCCAGCGCGGGGATCTCAT
GCTGGAGTTCTTCGCCCACCCTAGGGGGAGGCTAACTGAAACACGGAAGGAGACAATACCGGAAGGAACC
CGCGCTATGACGGCAATAAAAAGACAGAATAAAACGCACGGTGTTGGGTCGTTTGTTCATAAACGCGGGG
TTCGGTCCCAGGGCTGGCACTCTGTCGATACCCCACCGAGACCCCATTGGGGCCAATACGCCCGCGTTTC
TTCCTTTTCCCCACCCCACCCCCCAAGTTCGGGTGAAGGCCCAGGGCTCGCAGCCAACGTCGGGGCGGCA
GGCCCTGCCATAGCCTCAGGTTACTCATATATACTTTAGATTGATTTAAAACTTCATTTTTAATTTAAAA
GGATCTAGGTGAAGATCCTTTTTGATAATCTCATGACCAAAATCCCTTAACGTGAGTTTTCGTTCCACTG
AGCGTCAGACCCCGTAGAAAAGATCAAAGGATCTTCTTGAGATCCTTTTTTTCTGCGCGTAATCTGCTGC
TTGCAAACAAAAAAACCACCGCTACCAGCGGTGGTTTGTTTGCCGGATCAAGAGCTACCAACTCTTTTTC
CGAAGGTAACTGGCTTCAGCAGAGCGCAGATACCAAATACTGTTCTTCTAGTGTAGCCGTAGTTAGGCCA
CCACTTCAAGAACTCTGTAGCACCGCCTACATACCTCGCTCTGCTAATCCTGTTACCAGTGGCTGCTGCC
AGTGGCGATAAGTCGTGTCTTACCGGGTTGGACTCAAGACGATAGTTACCGGATAAGGCGCAGCGGTCGG
GCTGAACGGGGGGTTCGTGCACACAGCCCAGCTTGGAGCGAACGACCTACACCGAACTGAGATACCTACA
GCGTGAGCTATGAGAAAGCGCCACGCTTCCCGAAGGGAGAAAGGCGGACAGGTATCCGGTAAGCGGCAGG
GTCGGAACAGGAGAGCGCACGAGGGAGCTTCCAGGGGGAAACGCCTGGTATCTTTATAGTCCTGTCGGGT
TTCGCCACCTCTGACTTGAGCGTCGATTTTTGTGATGCTCGTCAGGGGGGCGGAGCCTATGGAAAAACGC
CAGCAACGCGGCCTTTTTACGGTTCCTGGCCTTTTGCTGGCCTTTTGCTCACATGTTCTTTCCTGCGTTA
TCCCCTGATTCTGTGGATAACCGTATTACCGCCATGCAT
